Addgene plasmid #136541: pHAGE2-TetOminiCMV-OSKM
Purpose: Dox-inducible polycistronic reprogramming lentiviral vector expressing mouse Oct4, Sox2, Klf4, cMyc
Depositing lab: Hans Schöler. Depositing organization: Max Planck Institute for Molecular Biomedicine. Publication: Excluding Oct4 from Yamanaka Cocktail Unleashes the Developmental Potential of iPSCs. Velychko S, Adachi K, Kim KP, Hou Y, MacCarthy CM, Wu G, Scholer HR. Cell Stem Cell. 2019 Oct 30. pii: S1934-5909(19)30423-0. doi: 10.1016/j.stem.2019.10.002. PubMed 31708402.
Backbone
  Vector backbone: pHAGE2
  Backbone size w/o insert (bp): 6000
  Total vector size (bp): 11320
  Vector type: Bacterial Expression, Lentiviral
Growth in bacteria
  Bacterial resistance: Ampicillin, 100 μg/mL
  Growth temperature: 37°C
  Growth strain: NEB Stable
  Copy number: High Copy
Gene/Insert
  Gene/Insert name: Oct4-P2A-Sox2-T2A-Klf4-E2A-cMyc
  Species: M. musculus (mouse)
  Insert size (bp): 5000
  Entrez Gene: Sox2 (a.k.a. Sox-2, lcc, ysb); Pou5f1 (a.k.a. NF-A3, Oct-3, Oct-3/4, Oct-4, Oct3, Oct3/4, Oct4, Otf-3, Otf-4, Otf3, Otf3-rs7, Otf3g, Otf4); Myc (a.k.a. Myc2, Niard, Nird, bHLHe39); Klf4 (a.k.a. EZF, Gklf, Zie)
  Promoter: tetO-miniCMV (dox-inducible)
  Cloning method: Restriction Enzyme; 5′ cloning site NotI (not destroyed); 3′ cloning site ClaI (unknown if destroyed)
  Sequencing primers: 5′ GAGACGCCATCCACGCTGT; 3′ AGGAAGGTCCGCTGGATTGA
Resource information
  A portion of this plasmid was derived from a plasmid made by: doi.org/10.1073/pnas.0811426106
Terms and licenses: Academic/Nonprofit Terms; Industry Terms: Not Available to Industry
How to cite: pHAGE2-TetOminiCMV-OSKM was a gift from Hans Schöler (Addgene plasmid # 136541 ; http://n2t.net/addgene:136541 ; RRID:Addgene_136541)
