[The description below was written by a language model from this plasmid's Addgene catalogue record, the feature table of its GenBank file and pLannotate feature annotations shown in this document.]
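Description:
pHAGE2-TetOminiCMV-OSKM is an 11.3 kb HIV-1-based lentiviral transfer plasmid built on the pHAGE2 backbone for doxycycline-inducible expression of the four mouse Yamanaka reprogramming factors from a single transcript. It is propagated in E. coli through a high-copy ColE1/pUC-type origin and selected with ampicillin via the bla gene. The catalogue lists a recombination-deficient growth strain, as is common for plasmids carrying repeated LTR sequences. The viral portion contains an upstream full-length HIV-1 LTR and a downstream truncated LTR; the automated annotations label these inconsistently as 5′ or 3′. Between them lie the Psi packaging signal with a gag fragment, the Rev response element for Rev-dependent nuclear export of the genomic RNA, and the cPPT/CTS. A WPRE follows the cargo and enhances transcript expression. Remnants of lac regulatory elements and SV40 sequences in the backbone appear to be cloning leftovers.

The payload is driven by a tetracycline response element of seven tetO copies fused to a minimal CMV promoter. This promoter is silent on its own and requires a tetracycline-controlled transactivator supplied separately, since none is encoded here. A Kozak sequence precedes one open reading frame encoding Pou5f1 (Oct4), Sox2, Klf4 and Myc in that order, separated by P2A, T2A and E2A peptides. Ribosomal skipping at these sites yields four separate proteins from one mRNA, so every transduced cell receives all four factors. No fluorescent reporter or mammalian selection marker is annotated. The vector is intended for generating induced pluripotent stem cells, with transgene expression switched on by doxycycline and off by its withdrawal. It comes from work comparing reprogramming cocktails with and without Oct4.
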