LOCUS       Exported 11320 bp ds-DNA circular SYN 12-MAY-2021
DEFINITION  Dox-inducible polycistronic reprogramming lentiviral vector
            expressing mouse Oct4, Sox2, Klf4, cMyc.
ACCESSION   .
VERSION     .
KEYWORDS    pHAGE2-TetOminiCMV-OSKM
SOURCE      synthetic DNA construct
  ORGANISM  synthetic DNA construct
REFERENCE   1 (bases 1 to 11320)
  AUTHORS   Velychko S, Adachi K, Kim KP, Hou Y, MacCarthy CM, Wu G, Scholer HR
  TITLE     Excluding Oct4 from Yamanaka Cocktail Unleashes the Developmental
            Potential of iPSCs.
  JOURNAL   Cell Stem Cell. 2019 Oct 30. pii: S1934-5909(19)30423-0. doi:
            10.1016/j.stem.2019.10.002.
  PUBMED    31708402
REFERENCE   2 (bases 1 to 11320)
  AUTHORS   .
  TITLE     Direct Submission
  JOURNAL   Exported May 12, 2021 from SnapGene Server 1.1.58
            http://www.snapgene.com
FEATURES             Location/Qualifiers
     source          1..11320
                     /organism="synthetic DNA construct"
                     /mol_type="other DNA"
     LTR             1..634
                     /label=3' LTR
                     /note="3' long terminal repeat (LTR) from HIV-1"
     misc_feature    681..806
                     /label=HIV-1 Psi
                     /note="packaging signal of human immunodeficiency virus
                     type 1"
     misc_feature    1303..1536
                     /label=RRE
                     /note="The Rev response element (RRE) of HIV-1 allows for
                     Rev-dependent mRNA export from the nucleus to the
                     cytoplasm."
     CDS             1721..1765
                     /codon_start=1
                     /product="antigenic peptide corresponding to amino acids
                     655 to 669 of the HIV envelope protein gp41 (Lutje Hulsik
                     et al., 2013)"
                     /label=gp41 peptide
                     /note="recognized by the 2H10 single-chain llama nanobody"
                     /translation="KNEQELLELDKWASL"
     misc_feature    2058..2175
                     /label=cPPT/CTS
                     /note="central polypurine tract and central termination
                     sequence of HIV-1"
     protein_bind    2251..2521
                     /label=tetracycline response element
                     /bound_moiety="tetracycline repressor TetR"
                     /note="contains seven copies of the tetracycline operator
                     tetO"
     promoter        2554..2592
                     /label=minimal CMV promoter
                     /note="human cytomegalovirus (CMV) immediate early
                     promoter"
     primer_bind     2589..2613
                     /label=LNCX
                     /note="Human CMV promoter, forward primer"
     regulatory      2679..2688
                     /regulatory_class="other"
                     /note="vertebrate consensus sequence for strong initiation
                     of translation (Kozak, 1987)"
     CDS             3756..3812
                     /codon_start=1
                     /product="2A peptide from porcine teschovirus-1
                     polyprotein"
                     /label=P2A
                     /note="Eukaryotic ribosomes fail to insert a peptide bond
                     between the Gly and Pro residues, yielding separate
                     polypeptides."
                     /translation="ATNFSLLKQAGDVEENPGP"
     CDS             4791..4844
                     /codon_start=1
                     /product="2A peptide from Thosea asigna virus capsid
                     protein"
                     /label=T2A
                     /note="Eukaryotic ribosomes fail to insert a peptide bond
                     between the Gly and Pro residues, yielding separate
                     polypeptides."
                     /translation="EGRGSLLTCGDVEENPGP"
     CDS             6315..6374
                     /codon_start=1
                     /product="2A peptide from equine rhinitis A virus
                     polyprotein"
                     /label=E2A
                     /note="Eukaryotic ribosomes fail to insert a peptide bond
                     between the Gly and Pro residues, yielding separate
                     polypeptides."
                     /translation="QCTNYALLKLAGDVESNPGP"
     misc_feature    7762..8350
                     /label=WPRE
                     /note="woodchuck hepatitis virus posttranscriptional
                     regulatory element"
     primer_bind     complement(7815..7835)
                     /label=WPRE-R
                     /note="WPRE, reverse primer"
     CDS             complement(8233..8244)
                     /codon_start=1
                     /product="Factor Xa recognition and cleavage site"
                     /label=Factor Xa site
                     /translation="IEGR"
     LTR             8498..8678
                     /label=5' LTR (truncated)
                     /note="truncated 5' long terminal repeat (LTR) from HIV-1"
     primer_bind     complement(8725..8743)
                     /label=pBRforEco
                     /note="pBR322 vectors, upsteam of EcoRI site, forward
                     primer"
     promoter        8811..8915
                     /gene="bla"
                     /label=AmpR promoter
     CDS             8916..9776
                     /codon_start=1
                     /gene="bla"
                     /product="beta-lactamase"
                     /label=AmpR
                     /note="confers resistance to ampicillin, carbenicillin, and
                     related antibiotics"
                     /translation="MSIQHFRVALIPFFAAFCLPVFAHPETLVKVKDAEDQLGARVGYI
                     ELDLNSGKILESFRPEERFPMMSTFKVLLCGAVLSRVDAGQEQLGRRIHYSQNDLVEYS
                     PVTEKHLTDGMTVRELCSAAITMSDNTAANLLLTTIGGPKELTAFLHNMGDHVTRLDRW
                     EPELNEAIPNDERDTTMPVAMATTLRKLLTGELLTLASRQQLIDWMEADKVAGPLLRSA
                     LPAGWFIADKSGAGERGSRGIIAALGPDGKPSRIVVIYTTGSQATMDERNRQIAEIGAS
                     LIKHW"
     primer_bind     complement(9134..9153)
                     /label=Amp-R
                     /note="Ampicillin resistance gene, reverse primer"
     rep_origin      9947..10535
                     /direction=RIGHT
                     /label=ori
                     /note="high-copy-number ColE1/pMB1/pBR322/pUC origin of
                     replication"
     primer_bind     10436..10455
                     /label=pBR322ori-F
                     /note="pBR322 origin, forward primer"
     primer_bind     10689..10706
                     /label=L4440
                     /note="L4440 vector, forward primer"
     primer_bind     10798..10817
                     /label=SV40pro-F
                     /note="SV40 promoter/origin, forward primer"
     protein_bind    10946..10967
                     /label=CAP binding site
                     /bound_moiety="E. coli catabolite activator protein"
                     /note="CAP binding activates transcription in the presence
                     of cAMP."
     promoter        10982..11012
                     /label=lac promoter
                     /note="promoter for the E. coli lac operon"
     protein_bind    11020..11036
                     /label=lac operator
                     /bound_moiety="lac repressor encoded by lacI"
                     /note="The lac repressor binds to the lac operator to
                     inhibit transcription in E. coli. This inhibition can be
                     relieved by adding lactose or
                     isopropyl-beta-D-thiogalactopyranoside (IPTG)."
     primer_bind     11025..11047
                     /label=M13/pUC Reverse
                     /note="In lacZ gene"
     primer_bind     11044..11060
                     /label=M13 rev
                     /note="common sequencing primer, one of multiple similar
                     variants"
     primer_bind     11044..11060
                     /label=M13 Reverse
                     /note="In lacZ gene. Also called M13-rev"
     primer_bind     11110..11129
                     /label=EBV-rev
                     /note="SV40 polyA terminator, reverse primer"
ORIGIN
        1 tggaagggct aattcactcc caaagaagac aagatatcct tgatctgtgg atctaccaca
       61 cacaaggcta cttccctgat tagcagaact acacaccagg gccaggggtc agatatccac
      121 tgacctttgg atggtgctac aagctagtac cagttgagcc agataaggta gaagaggcca
      181 ataaaggaga gaacaccagc ttgttacacc ctgtgagcct gcatgggatg gatgacccgg
      241 agagagaagt gttagagtgg aggtttgaca gccgcctagc atttcatcac gtggcccgag
      301 agctgcatcc ggagtacttc aagaactgct gatatcgagc ttgctacaag ggactttccg
      361 ctggggactt tccagggagg cgtggcctgg gcgggactgg ggagtggcga gccctcagat
      421 cctgcatata agcagctgct ttttgcctgt actgggtctc tctggttaga ccagatctga
      481 gcctgggagc tctctggcta actagggaac ccactgctta agcctcaata aagcttgcct
      541 tgagtgcttc aagtagtgtg tgcccgtctg ttgtgtgact ctggtaacta gagatccctc
      601 agaccctttt agtcagtgtg gaaaatctct agcagtggcg cccgaacagg gacttgaaag
      661 cgaaagggaa accagaggag ctctctcgac gcaggactcg gcttgctgaa gcgcgcacgg
      721 caagaggcga ggggcggcga ctggtgagta cgccaaaaat tttgactagc ggaggctaga
      781 aggagagaga tgggtgcgag agcgtcagta ttaagcgggg gagaattaga tcgcgatggg
      841 aaaaaattcg gttaaggcca gggggaaaga aaaaatataa attaaaacat atagtatggg
      901 caagcaggga gctagaacga ttcgcagtta atcctggcct gttagaaaca tcagaaggct
      961 gtagacaaat actgggacag ctacaaccat cccttcagac aggatcagaa gaacttagat
     1021 cattatataa tacagtagca accctctatt gtgtgcatca aaggatagag ataaaagaca
     1081 ccaaggaagc tttagacaag atagaggaag agcaaaacaa aagtaagacc accgcacagc
     1141 aagcggccgg ccgctgatct tcagacctgg aggaggagat atgagggaca attggagaag
     1201 tgaattatat aaatataaag tagtaaaaat tgaaccatta ggagtagcac ccaccaaggc
     1261 aaagagaaga gtggtgcaga gagaaaaaag agcagtggga ataggagctt tgttccttgg
     1321 gttcttggga gcagcaggaa gcactatggg cgcagcgtca atgacgctga cggtacaggc
     1381 cagacaatta ttgtctggta tagtgcagca gcagaacaat ttgctgaggg ctattgaggc
     1441 gcaacagcat ctgttgcaac tcacagtctg gggcatcaag cagctccagg caagaatcct
     1501 ggctgtggaa agatacctaa aggatcaaca gctcctgggg atttggggtt gctctggaaa
     1561 actcatttgc accactgctg tgccttggaa tgctagttgg agtaataaat ctctggaaca
     1621 gatttggaat cacacgacct ggatggagtg ggacagagaa attaacaatt acacaagctt
     1681 aatacactcc ttaattgaag aatcgcaaaa ccagcaagaa aagaatgaac aagaattatt
     1741 ggaattagat aaatgggcaa gtttgtggaa ttggtttaac ataacaaatt ggctgtggta
     1801 tataaaatta ttcataatga tagtaggagg cttggtaggt ttaagaatag tttttgctgt
     1861 actttctata gtgaatagag ttaggcaggg atattcacca ttatcgtttc agacccacct
     1921 cccaaccccg aggggacccg acaggcccga aggaatagaa gaagaaggtg gagagagaga
     1981 cagagacaga tccattcgat tagtgaacgg atctcgacgg tatcgccgaa ttcacaaatg
     2041 gcagtattca tccacaattt taaaagaaaa ggggggattg gggggtacag tgcaggggaa
     2101 agaatagtag acataatagc aacagacata caaactaaag aattacaaaa acaaattaca
     2161 aaaattcaaa attttcgggt ttattacagg gacagcagag atccagtttg gactagtcca
     2221 caccctaact gacacactcg agtttaccac tccctatcag tgatagagaa aagtgaaagt
     2281 cgagtttacc actccctatc agtgatagag aaaagtgaaa gtcgagttta ccactcccta
     2341 tcagtgatag agaaaagtga aagtcgagtt taccactccc tatcagtgat agagaaaagt
     2401 gaaagtcgag tttaccactc cctatcagtg atagagaaaa gtgaaagtcg agtttaccac
     2461 tccctatcag tgatagagaa aagtgaaagt cgagtttacc actccctatc agtgatagag
     2521 aaaagtgaaa gtcgagctcg gtacccgggt cgaggtaggc gtgtacggtg ggaggcctat
     2581 ataagcagag ctcgtttagt gaaccgtcag atcgcctgga gacgccatcc acgctgtttt
     2641 gacctccata gaagacaccg ggaccgatcc agcctgcggc cgccatggct ggacacctgg
     2701 cttcagactt cgccttctca cccccaccag gtgggggtga tgggtcagca gggctggagc
     2761 cgggctgggt ggatcctcga acctggctaa gcttccaagg gcctccaggt gggcctggaa
     2821 tcggaccagg ctcagaggta ttggggatct ccccatgtcc gcccgcatac gagttctgcg
     2881 gagggatggc atactgtgga cctcaggttg gactgggcct agtcccccaa gttggcgtgg
     2941 agactttgca gcctgagggc caggcaggag cacgagtgga aagcaactca gagggaacct
     3001 cctctgagcc ctgtgccgac cgccccaatg ccgtgaagtt ggagaaggtg gaaccaactc
     3061 ccgaggagtc ccaggacatg aaagccctgc agaaggagct agaacagttt gccaagctgc
     3121 tgaagcagaa gaggatcacc ttggggtaca cccaggccga cgtggggctc accctgggcg
     3181 ttctctttgg aaaggtgttc agccagacca ccatctgtcg cttcgaggcc ttgcagctca
     3241 gccttaagaa catgtgtaag ctgcggcccc tgctggagaa gtgggtggag gaagccgaca
     3301 acaatgagaa ccttcaggag atatgcaaat cggagaccct ggtgcaggcc cggaagagaa
     3361 agcgaactag cattgagaac cgtgtgaggt ggagtctgga gaccatgttt ctgaagtgcc
     3421 cgaagccctc cctacagcag atcactcaca tcgccaatca gcttgggcta gagaaggatg
     3481 tggttcgagt atggttctgt aaccggcgcc agaagggcaa aagatcaagt attgagtatt
     3541 cccaacgaga agagtatgag gctacaggga cacctttccc agggggggct gtatcctttc
     3601 ctctgccccc aggtccccac tttggcaccc caggctatgg aagcccccac ttcaccacac
     3661 tctactcagt cccttttcct gagggcgagg cctttccctc tgttcccgtc actgctctgg
     3721 gctctcccat gcattcaaac gctagcggca gcggcgccac gaacttctct ctgttaaagc
     3781 aagcaggaga tgttgaagaa aaccccgggc ctgcttgcat gtataacatg atggagacgg
     3841 agctgaagcc gccgggcccg cagcaagctt cggggggcgg cggcggagga ggcaacgcca
     3901 cggcggcggc gaccggcggc aaccagaaga acagcccgga ccgcgtcaag aggcccatga
     3961 acgccttcat ggtatggtcc cgggggcagc ggcgtaagat ggcccaggag aaccccaaga
     4021 tgcacaactc ggagatcagc aagcgcctgg gcgcggagtg gaaacttttg tccgagaccg
     4081 agaagcggcc gttcatcgac gaggccaagc ggctgcgcgc tctgcacatg aaggagcacc
     4141 cggattataa ataccggccg cggcggaaaa ccaagacgct catgaagaag gataagtaca
     4201 cgcttcccgg aggcttgctg gcccccggcg ggaacagcat ggcgagcggg gttggggtgg
     4261 gcgccggcct gggtgcgggc gtgaaccagc gcatggacag ctacgcgcac atgaacggct
     4321 ggagcaacgg cagctacagc atgatgcagg agcagctggg ctacccgcag cacccgggcc
     4381 tcaacgctca cggcgcggca cagatgcaac cgatgcaccg ctacgacgtc agcgccctgc
     4441 agtacaactc catgaccagc tcgcagacct acatgaacgg ctcgcccacc tacagcatgt
     4501 cctactcgca gcagggcacc cccggtatgg cgctgggctc catgggctct gtggtcaagt
     4561 ccgaggccag ctccagcccc cccgtggtta cctcttcctc ccactccagg gcgccctgcc
     4621 aggccgggga cctccgggac atgatcagca tgtacctccc cggcgccgag gtgccggagc
     4681 ccgctgcgcc cagtagactg cacatggccc agcactacca gagcggcccg gtgcccggca
     4741 cggccattaa cggcacactg cccctgtcgc acatggcatg cggctccggc gagggcaggg
     4801 gaagtcttct aacatgcggg gacgtggagg aaaatcccgg cccactcgag atgaggcagc
     4861 cacctggcga gtctgacatg gctgtcagcg acgctctgct cccgtccttc tccacgttcg
     4921 cgtccggccc ggcgggaagg gagaagacac tgcgtccagc aggtgccccg actaaccgtt
     4981 ggcgtgagga actctctcac atgaagcgac ttcccccact tcccggccgc ccctacgacc
     5041 tggcggcgac ggtggccaca gacctggaga gtggcggagc tggtgcagct tgcagcagta
     5101 acaacccggc cctcctagcc cggagggaga ccgaggagtt caacgacctc ctggacctag
     5161 actttatcct ttccaactcg ctaacccacc aggaatcggt ggccgccacc gtgaccacct
     5221 cggcgtcagc ttcatcctcg tcttccccag cgagcagcgg ccctgccagc gcgccctcca
     5281 cctgcagctt cagctatccg atccgggccg ggggtgaccc gggcgtggct gccagcaaca
     5341 caggtggagg gctcctctac agccgagaat ctgcgccacc tcccacggcc cccttcaacc
     5401 tggcggacat caatgacgtg agcccctcgg gcggcttcgt ggctgagctc ctgcggccgg
     5461 agttggaccc agtatacatt ccgccacagc agcctcagcc gccaggtggc gggctgatgg
     5521 gcaagtttgt gctgaaggcg tctctgacca cccctggcag cgagtacagc agcccttcgg
     5581 tcatcagtgt tagcaaagga agcccagacg gcagccaccc cgtggtagtg gcgccctaca
     5641 gcggtggccc gccgcgcatg tgccccaaga ttaagcaaga ggcggtcccg tcctgcacgg
     5701 tcagccggtc cctagaggcc catttgagcg ctggacccca gctcagcaac ggccaccggc
     5761 ccaacacaca cgacttcccc ctggggcggc agctccccac caggactacc cctacactga
     5821 gtcccgagga actgctgaac agcagggact gtcaccctgg cctgcctctt cccccaggat
     5881 tccatcccca tccggggccc aactaccctc ctttcctgcc agaccagatg cagtcacaag
     5941 tcccctctct ccattatcaa gagctcatgc caccgggttc ctgcctgcca gaggagccca
     6001 agccaaagag gggaagaagg tcgtggcccc ggaaaagaac agccacccac acttgtgact
     6061 atgcaggctg tggcaaaacc tataccaaga gttctcatct caaggcacac ctgcgaactc
     6121 acacaggcga gaaaccttac cactgtgact gggacggctg tgggtggaaa ttcgcccgct
     6181 ccgatgaact gaccaggcac taccgcaaac acacagggca ccggcccttt cagtgccaga
     6241 agtgcgacag ggccttttcc aggtcggacc accttgcctt acacatgaag aggcactttc
     6301 tcgagggctc gggccagtgt actaattatg ctctcttgaa attggctgga gatgttgaga
     6361 gcaacccagg tcccggcgcg ccactggatt tcctttgggc gttggaaacc ccgcagacag
     6421 ccacgacgat gcccctcaac gtgaacttca ccaacaggaa ctatgacctc gactacgact
     6481 ccgtacagcc ctatttcatc tgcgacgagg aagagaattt ctatcaccag caacagcaga
     6541 gcgagctgca gccgcccgcg cccagtgagg atatctggaa gaaattcgag ctgcttccca
     6601 ccccgcccct gtccccgagc cgccgctccg ggctctgctc tccatcctat gttgcggtcg
     6661 ctacgtcctt ctccccaagg gaagacgatg acggcggcgg tggcaacttc tccaccgccg
     6721 atcagctgga gatgatgacc gagttacttg gaggagacat ggtgaaccag agcttcatct
     6781 gcgatcctga cgacgagacc ttcatcaaga acatcatcat ccaggactgt atgtggagcg
     6841 gtttctcagc cgctgccaag ctggtctcgg agaagctggc ctcctaccag gctgcgcgca
     6901 aagacagcac cagcctgagc cccgcccgcg ggcacagcgt ctgctccacc tccagcctgt
     6961 acctgcagga cctcaccgcc gccgcgtccg agtgcattga cccctcagtg gtctttccct
     7021 acccgctcaa cgacagcagc tcgcccaaat cctgtacctc gtccgattcc acggccttct
     7081 ctccttcctc ggactcgctg ctgtcctccg agtcctcccc acgggccagc cctgagcccc
     7141 tagtgctgca tgaggagaca ccgcccacca ccagcagcga ctctgaagaa gagcaagaag
     7201 atgaggaaga aattgatgtg gtgtctgtgg agaagaggca aacccctgcc aagaggtcgg
     7261 agtcgggctc atctccatcc cgaggccaca gcaaacctcc gcacagccca ctggtcctca
     7321 agaggtgcca cgtctccact caccagcaca actacgccgc acccccctcc acaaggaagg
     7381 actatccagc tgccaagagg gccaagttgg acagtggcag ggtcctgaag cagatcagca
     7441 acaaccgcaa gtgctccagc cccaggtcct cagacacgga ggaaaacgac aagaggcgga
     7501 cacacaacgt cttggaacgt cagaggagga acgagctgaa gcgcagcttt tttgccctgc
     7561 gtgaccagat ccctgaattg gaaaacaacg aaaaggcccc caaggtagtg atcctcaaaa
     7621 aagccaccgc ctacatcctg tccattcaag cagacgagca caagctcacc tctgaaaagg
     7681 acttattgag gaaacgacga gaacagttga aacacaaact cgaacagctt cgaaactctg
     7741 gtgcataaat cgatagatcc taatcaacct ctggattaca aaatttgtga aagattgact
     7801 ggtattctta actatgttgc tccttttacg ctatgtggat acgctgcttt aatgcctttg
     7861 tatcatgcta ttgcttcccg tatggctttc attttctcct ccttgtataa atcctggttg
     7921 ctgtctcttt atgaggagtt gtggcccgtt gtcaggcaac gtggcgtggt gtgcactgtg
     7981 tttgctgacg caacccccac tggttggggc attgccacca cctgtcagct cctttccggg
     8041 actttcgctt tccccctccc tattgccacg gcggaactca tcgccgcctg ccttgcccgc
     8101 tgctggacag gggctcggct gttgggcact gacaattccg tggtgttgtc ggggaaatca
     8161 tcgtcctttc cttggctgct cgcctgtgtt gccacctgga ttctgcgcgg gacgtccttc
     8221 tgctacgtcc cttcggccct caatccagcg gaccttcctt cccgcggcct gctgccggct
     8281 ctgcggcctc ttccgcgtct tcgccttcgc cctcagacga gtcggatctc cctttgggcc
     8341 gcctccccgc ctggtacctt taagaccaat gacttacaag gcagctgtag atcttagcca
     8401 ctttttaaaa gaaaaggggg gactggaagg gctaattcac tcccaacgaa gacaagatca
     8461 cctgcaggac aggcgcgccc tgctttttgc ttgtactggg tctctctggt tagaccagat
     8521 ctgagcctgg gagctctctg gctaactagg gaacccactg cttaagcctc aataaagctt
     8581 gccttgagtg cttcaagtag tgtgtgcccg tctgttgtgt gactctggta actagagatc
     8641 cctcagaccc ttttagtcag tgtggaaaat ctctagcacc cgggcgatta aggaaagggc
     8701 tagatcattc ttgaagacga aagggcctcg tgatacgcct atttttatag gttaatgtca
     8761 tgataataat ggtttcttag acgtcaggtg gcacttttcg gggaaatgtg cgcggaaccc
     8821 ctatttgttt atttttctaa atacattcaa atatgtatcc gctcatgaga caataaccct
     8881 gataaatgct tcaataatat tgaaaaagga agagtatgag tattcaacat ttccgtgtcg
     8941 cccttattcc cttttttgcg gcattttgcc ttcctgtttt tgctcaccca gaaacgctgg
     9001 tgaaagtaaa agatgctgaa gatcagttgg gtgcacgagt gggttacatc gaactggatc
     9061 tcaacagcgg taagatcctt gagagttttc gccccgaaga acgttttcca atgatgagca
     9121 cttttaaagt tctgctatgt ggcgcggtat tatcccgtgt tgacgccggg caagagcaac
     9181 tcggtcgccg catacactat tctcagaatg acttggttga gtactcacca gtcacagaaa
     9241 agcatcttac ggatggcatg acagtaagag aattatgcag tgctgccata accatgagtg
     9301 ataacactgc ggccaactta cttctgacaa cgatcggagg accgaaggag ctaaccgctt
     9361 ttttgcacaa catgggggat catgtaactc gccttgatcg ttgggaaccg gagctgaatg
     9421 aagccatacc aaacgacgag cgtgacacca cgatgcctgt agcaatggca acaacgttgc
     9481 gcaaactatt aactggcgaa ctacttactc tagcttcccg gcaacaatta atagactgga
     9541 tggaggcgga taaagttgca ggaccacttc tgcgctcggc ccttccggct ggctggttta
     9601 ttgctgataa atctggagcc ggtgagcgtg ggtctcgcgg tatcattgca gcactggggc
     9661 cagatggtaa gccctcccgt atcgtagtta tctacacgac ggggagtcag gcaactatgg
     9721 atgaacgaaa tagacagatc gctgagatag gtgcctcact gattaagcat tggtaactgt
     9781 cagaccaagt ttactcatat atactttaga ttgatttaaa acttcatttt taatttaaaa
     9841 ggatctaggt gaagatcctt tttgataatc tcatgaccaa aatcccttaa cgtgagtttt
     9901 cgttccactg agcgtcagac cccgtagaaa agatcaaagg atcttcttga gatccttttt
     9961 ttctgcgcgt aatctgctgc ttgcaaacaa aaaaaccacc gctaccagcg gtggtttgtt
    10021 tgccggatca agagctacca actctttttc cgaaggtaac tggcttcagc agagcgcaga
    10081 taccaaatac tgttcttcta gtgtagccgt agttaggcca ccacttcaag aactctgtag
    10141 caccgcctac atacctcgct ctgctaatcc tgttaccagt ggctgctgcc agtggcgata
    10201 agtcgtgtct taccgggttg gactcaagac gatagttacc ggataaggcg cagcggtcgg
    10261 gctgaacggg gggttcgtgc acacagccca gcttggagcg aacgacctac accgaactga
    10321 gatacctaca gcgtgagcta tgagaaagcg ccacgcttcc cgaagggaga aaggcggaca
    10381 ggtatccggt aagcggcagg gtcggaacag gagagcgcac gagggagctt ccagggggaa
    10441 acgcctggta tctttatagt cctgtcgggt ttcgccacct ctgacttgag cgtcgatttt
    10501 tgtgatgctc gtcagggggg cggagcctat ggaaaaacgc cagcaacgcg gcctttttac
    10561 ggttcctggc cttttgctgg ccttttgctc acatgttctt tcctgcgtta tcccctgatt
    10621 ctgtggataa ccgtattacc gcctttgagt gagctgatac cgctcgccgc agccgaacga
    10681 ccgagcgcag cgagtcagtg agcgaggaag cggaagagcg cccaatacgc aaaccgcctc
    10741 tccccgcgcg ttggccgatt cattaatgca gcaagctcat ggctgactaa ttttttttat
    10801 ttatgcagag gccgaggccg cctcggcctc tgagctattc cagaagtagt gaggaggctt
    10861 ttttggaggc ctaggctttt gcaaaaagct ccccgtggca cgacaggttt cccgactgga
    10921 aagcgggcag tgagcgcaac gcaattaatg tgagttagct cactcattag gcaccccagg
    10981 ctttacactt tatgcttccg gctcgtatgt tgtgtggaat tgtgagcgga taacaatttc
    11041 acacaggaaa cagctatgac atgattacga atttcacaaa taaagcattt ttttcactgc
    11101 attctagttg tggtttgtcc aaactcatca atgtatctta tcatgtctgg atcaactgga
    11161 taactcaagc taaccaaaat catcccaaac ttcccacccc ataccctatt accactgcca
    11221 attacctgtg gtttcattta ctctaaacct gtgattcctc tgaattattt tcattttaaa
    11281 gaaattgtat ttgttaaata tgtactacaa acttagtagt
//
