Features (pLannotate 1.2.2; 31 found; start..end, strand, type, name):
    377..634     +  LTR            5' LTR (truncated): truncated 5' long terminal repeat (LTR) from HIV-1
    681..806     +  misc_feature   HIV-1 Ψ: packaging signal of human immunodeficiency virus type 1
    790..1128    +  CDS            HIV-1 gag (fragment): gag protein from human immunodeficiency virus 1; gag
   1303..1536    +  misc_feature   RRE: The Rev response element (RRE) of HIV-1 allows for Rev-dependent mRNA export from the nucleus to the cytoplasm.
   1913..2013    +  CDS            Rev (fragment): human immunodeficiency virus 1 (HIV-1) Rev protein; rev; enhances nuclear export of unspliced and incompletely spliced viral mRNAs
   2058..2175    +  misc_feature   cPPT/CTS: central polypurine tract and central termination sequence of HIV-1
   2217..2237    -  promoter       SV40 promoter (fragment): SV40 enhancer and early promoter
   2251..2521    +  protein_bind   tetracycline response element: contains seven copies of the tetracycline operator tetO tetracycline repressor TetR
   2532..2549    +  misc_feature   MCS (fragment): pUC18/19 multiple cloning site
   2549..2616    +  promoter       tight TRE promoter (fragment): Tet-responsive promoter PTight, consisting of seven tet operator sequences followed by the minimal CMV promoter
   2685..3740    +  CDS            Pou5f1: PO5F1_MOUSE - Also known as Oct-3, Oct-4, Otf-3, Otf3. Experimental evidence at protein level: Swiss-Prot protein existence level 1. Transcription factor that binds to the octamer motif (5'- ATTTGCAT-3') (PubMed:1972777, PubMed:1690859, PubMed:1967980, PubMed:17525163, PubMed:23376973). Forms a trimeric complex with SOX2 or SOX15 on DNA and controls the expression of a number of genes involved in embryonic development such as YES1, FGF4, UTF1 and ZFP206 (PubMed:15863505, PubMed:17097055, PubMed:17496161, PubMed:19740739). Critical for early embryogenesis and for embryonic stem cell pluripotenc
   3756..3808    +  CDS            P2A (fragment): 2A peptide from porcine teschovirus-1 polyprotein Eukaryotic ribosomes fail to insert a peptide bond between the Gly and Pro residues, yielding separate polypeptides.
   3819..4775    +  CDS            Sox2: SOX2_MOUSE - Also known as Sox-2. Experimental evidence at protein level: Swiss-Prot protein existence level 1. Transcription factor that forms a trimeric complex with POU5F1 (OCT3/4) on DNA and controls the expression of a number of genes involved in embryonic development such as YES1, FGF4, UTF1 and ZFP206 (PubMed:15863505, PubMed:17097055, PubMed:19740739). Binds to the proximal enhancer region of NANOG (PubMed:15863505). Critical for early embryogenesis and for embryonic stem cell pluripotency (By similarity). Downstream SRRT target that mediates the promotion of neural stem cell self-rene
   4791..4843    +  CDS            T2A (fragment): 2A peptide from Thosea asigna virus capsid protein Eukaryotic ribosomes fail to insert a peptide bond between the Gly and Pro residues, yielding separate polypeptides.
   4851..6299    +  CDS            Klf4: KLF4_MOUSE - Also known as Ezf, Gklf, Zie. Experimental evidence at protein level: Swiss-Prot protein existence level 1. Transcription factor; can act both as activator and as repressor. Binds the 5'-CACCC-3' core sequence. Binds to the promoter region of its own gene and can activate its own transcription. Regulates the expression of key transcription factors during embryonic development. Plays an important role in maintaining embryonic stem cells, and in preventing their differentiation. Required for establishing the barrier function of the skin and for postnatal maturation and maintenance o
   6315..6374    +  CDS            E2A: 2A peptide from equine rhinitis A virus polyprotein Eukaryotic ribosomes fail to insert a peptide bond between the Gly and Pro residues, yielding separate polypeptides.
   6429..7745    +  CDS            Myc: MYC_MOUSE - Experimental evidence at protein level: Swiss-Prot protein existence level 1. Transcription factor that binds DNA in a non-specific manner, yet also specifically recognizes the core sequence 5'-CAC[GA]TG-3'. Activates the transcription of growth-related genes. Binds to the VEGFA promoter, promoting VEGFA production and subsequent sprouting angiogenesis. Regulator of somatic reprogramming, controls self-renewal of embryonic stem cells. Functions with TAF6L to activate target gene expression through RNA polymerase II pause release (PubMed:31005419). From Mus musculus (Mouse).
   7762..8350    +  misc_feature   WPRE: woodchuck hepatitis virus posttranscriptional regulatory element
   8345..8455    +  CDS            nef (fragment): NEF_SIVS4 - Experimental evidence at protein level: Swiss-Prot protein existence level 1. Interferes with TCR signaling from the cell membrane. Interacts with CD247/TCRZ (TCR zeta chain) and exert potent down- regulation of cell surface TCR/CD3 complexes. From Simian immunodeficiency virus (isolate F236/smH4) (SIV-sm) (Simian immunodeficiency virus sooty mangabey monkey).
   8498..8678    +  LTR            5' LTR (truncated): truncated 5' long terminal repeat (LTR) from HIV-1
   8811..8915    +  promoter       AmpR promoter: bla
   8916..9776    +  CDS            AmpR: β-lactamase; bla; confers resistance to ampicillin, carbenicillin, and related antibiotics
   9947..10535   +  rep_origin     ori: high-copy-number ColE1/pMB1/pBR322/pUC origin of replication
  10718..10772   +  CDS            lacI (fragment): lac repressor; lacI; The lac repressor binds to the lac operator to inhibit transcription in E. coli. This inhibition can be relieved by adding lactose or isopropyl-β-D-thiogalactopyranoside (IPTG).
  10778..10871   +  rep_origin     SV40 ori (fragment): SV40 origin of replication
  10896..10933   +  CDS            lacI (fragment): lac repressor; lacI; The lac repressor binds to the lac operator to inhibit transcription in E. coli. This inhibition can be relieved by adding lactose or isopropyl-β-D-thiogalactopyranoside (IPTG).
  10946..10967   +  protein_bind   CAP binding site: CAP binding activates transcription in the presence of cAMP. E. coli catabolite activator protein
  10982..11012   +  promoter       lac promoter: promoter for the E. coli lac operon
  11016..11038   +  protein_bind   lac operator (fragment): The lac repressor binds to the lac operator to inhibit transcription in E. coli. This inhibition can be relieved by adding lactose or isopropyl-β-D-thiogalactopyranoside (IPTG). lac repressor encoded by lacI
  11070..11153   +  polyA_signal   SV40 poly(A) signal (fragment): SV40 polyadenylation signal
  11320..329     +  CDS            nef (fragment) (across the origin): NEF_HV1BR - Experimental evidence at protein level: Swiss-Prot protein existence level 1. Extracellular Nef protein targets CD4(+) T-lymphocytes for apoptosis by interacting with CXCR4 surface receptors (PubMed:14990729). From Human immunodeficiency virus type 1 group M subtype B (isolate BRU/LAI) (HIV-1).
>Addgene plasmid #136541 | pHAGE2-TetOminiCMV-OSKM | addgene full sequence | sequence record 275793 | Addgene NGS Result
TGGAAGGGCTAATTCACTCCCAAAGAAGACAAGATATCCTTGATCTGTGGATCTACCACACACAAGGCTA
CTTCCCTGATTAGCAGAACTACACACCAGGGCCAGGGGTCAGATATCCACTGACCTTTGGATGGTGCTAC
AAGCTAGTACCAGTTGAGCCAGATAAGGTAGAAGAGGCCAATAAAGGAGAGAACACCAGCTTGTTACACC
CTGTGAGCCTGCATGGGATGGATGACCCGGAGAGAGAAGTGTTAGAGTGGAGGTTTGACAGCCGCCTAGC
ATTTCATCACGTGGCCCGAGAGCTGCATCCGGAGTACTTCAAGAACTGCTGATATCGAGCTTGCTACAAG
GGACTTTCCGCTGGGGACTTTCCAGGGAGGCGTGGCCTGGGCGGGACTGGGGAGTGGCGAGCCCTCAGAT
CCTGCATATAAGCAGCTGCTTTTTGCCTGTACTGGGTCTCTCTGGTTAGACCAGATCTGAGCCTGGGAGC
TCTCTGGCTAACTAGGGAACCCACTGCTTAAGCCTCAATAAAGCTTGCCTTGAGTGCTTCAAGTAGTGTG
TGCCCGTCTGTTGTGTGACTCTGGTAACTAGAGATCCCTCAGACCCTTTTAGTCAGTGTGGAAAATCTCT
AGCAGTGGCGCCCGAACAGGGACTTGAAAGCGAAAGGGAAACCAGAGGAGCTCTCTCGACGCAGGACTCG
GCTTGCTGAAGCGCGCACGGCAAGAGGCGAGGGGCGGCGACTGGTGAGTACGCCAAAAATTTTGACTAGC
GGAGGCTAGAAGGAGAGAGATGGGTGCGAGAGCGTCAGTATTAAGCGGGGGAGAATTAGATCGCGATGGG
AAAAAATTCGGTTAAGGCCAGGGGGAAAGAAAAAATATAAATTAAAACATATAGTATGGGCAAGCAGGGA
GCTAGAACGATTCGCAGTTAATCCTGGCCTGTTAGAAACATCAGAAGGCTGTAGACAAATACTGGGACAG
CTACAACCATCCCTTCAGACAGGATCAGAAGAACTTAGATCATTATATAATACAGTAGCAACCCTCTATT
GTGTGCATCAAAGGATAGAGATAAAAGACACCAAGGAAGCTTTAGACAAGATAGAGGAAGAGCAAAACAA
AAGTAAGACCACCGCACAGCAAGCGGCCGGCCGCTGATCTTCAGACCTGGAGGAGGAGATATGAGGGACA
ATTGGAGAAGTGAATTATATAAATATAAAGTAGTAAAAATTGAACCATTAGGAGTAGCACCCACCAAGGC
AAAGAGAAGAGTGGTGCAGAGAGAAAAAAGAGCAGTGGGAATAGGAGCTTTGTTCCTTGGGTTCTTGGGA
GCAGCAGGAAGCACTATGGGCGCAGCGTCAATGACGCTGACGGTACAGGCCAGACAATTATTGTCTGGTA
TAGTGCAGCAGCAGAACAATTTGCTGAGGGCTATTGAGGCGCAACAGCATCTGTTGCAACTCACAGTCTG
GGGCATCAAGCAGCTCCAGGCAAGAATCCTGGCTGTGGAAAGATACCTAAAGGATCAACAGCTCCTGGGG
ATTTGGGGTTGCTCTGGAAAACTCATTTGCACCACTGCTGTGCCTTGGAATGCTAGTTGGAGTAATAAAT
CTCTGGAACAGATTTGGAATCACACGACCTGGATGGAGTGGGACAGAGAAATTAACAATTACACAAGCTT
AATACACTCCTTAATTGAAGAATCGCAAAACCAGCAAGAAAAGAATGAACAAGAATTATTGGAATTAGAT
AAATGGGCAAGTTTGTGGAATTGGTTTAACATAACAAATTGGCTGTGGTATATAAAATTATTCATAATGA
TAGTAGGAGGCTTGGTAGGTTTAAGAATAGTTTTTGCTGTACTTTCTATAGTGAATAGAGTTAGGCAGGG
ATATTCACCATTATCGTTTCAGACCCACCTCCCAACCCCGAGGGGACCCGACAGGCCCGAAGGAATAGAA
GAAGAAGGTGGAGAGAGAGACAGAGACAGATCCATTCGATTAGTGAACGGATCTCGACGGTATCGCCGAA
TTCACAAATGGCAGTATTCATCCACAATTTTAAAAGAAAAGGGGGGATTGGGGGGTACAGTGCAGGGGAA
AGAATAGTAGACATAATAGCAACAGACATACAAACTAAAGAATTACAAAAACAAATTACAAAAATTCAAA
ATTTTCGGGTTTATTACAGGGACAGCAGAGATCCAGTTTGGACTAGTCCACACCCTAACTGACACACTCG
AGTTTACCACTCCCTATCAGTGATAGAGAAAAGTGAAAGTCGAGTTTACCACTCCCTATCAGTGATAGAG
AAAAGTGAAAGTCGAGTTTACCACTCCCTATCAGTGATAGAGAAAAGTGAAAGTCGAGTTTACCACTCCC
TATCAGTGATAGAGAAAAGTGAAAGTCGAGTTTACCACTCCCTATCAGTGATAGAGAAAAGTGAAAGTCG
AGTTTACCACTCCCTATCAGTGATAGAGAAAAGTGAAAGTCGAGTTTACCACTCCCTATCAGTGATAGAG
AAAAGTGAAAGTCGAGCTCGGTACCCGGGTCGAGGTAGGCATGTACGGTGGGAGGCCTATATAAGCAGAG
CTCGTTTAGTGAACCGTCAGATCGCCTGGAGACGCCATCCACGCTGTTTTGACCTCCATAGAAGACACCG
GGACCGATCCAGCCTGCGGCCGCCATGGCTGGACACCTGGCTTCAGACTTCGCCTTCTCACCCCCACCAG
GTGGGGGTGATGGGTCAGCAGGGCTGGAGCCGGGCTGGGTGGATCCTCGAACCTGGCTAAGCTTCCAAGG
GCCTCCAGGTGGGCCTGGAATCGGACCAGGCTCAGAGGTATTGGGGATCTCCCCATGTCCGCCCGCATAC
GAGTTCTGCGGAGGGATGGCATACTGTGGACCTCAGGTTGGACTGGGCCTAGTCCCCCAAGTTGGCGTGG
AGACTTTGCAGCCTGAGGGCCAGGCAGGAGCACGAGTGGAAAGCAACTCAGAGGGAACCTCCTCTGAGCC
CTGTGCCGACCGCCCCAATGCCGTGAAGTTGGAGAAGGTGGAACCAACTCCCGAGGAGTCCCAGGACATG
AAAGCCCTGCAGAAGGAGCTAGAACAGTTTGCCAAGCTGCTGAAGCAGAAGAGGATCACCTTGGGGTACA
CCCAGGCCGACGTGGGGCTCACCCTGGGCGTTCTCTTTGGAAAGGTGTTCAGCCAGACCACCATCTGTCG
CTTCGAGGCCTTGCAGCTCAGCCTTAAGAACATGTGTAAGCTGCGGCCCCTGCTGGAGAAGTGGGTGGAG
GAAGCCGACAACAATGAGAACCTTCAGGAGATATGCAAATCGGAGACCCTGGTGCAGGCCCGGAAGAGAA
AGCGAACTAGCATTGAGAACCGTGTGAGGTGGAGTCTGGAGACCATGTTTCTGAAGTGCCCGAAGCCCTC
CCTACAGCAGATCACTCACATCGCCAATCAGCTTGGGCTAGAGAAGGATGTGGTTCGAGTATGGTTCTGT
AACCGGCGCCAGAAGGGCAAAAGATCAAGTATTGAGTATTCCCAACGAGAAGAGTATGAGGCTACAGGGA
CACCTTTCCCAGGGGGGGCTGTATCCTTTCCTCTGCCCCCAGGTCCCCACTTTGGCACCCCAGGCTATGG
AAGCCCCCACTTCACCACACTCTACTCAGTCCCTTTTCCTGAGGGCGAGGCCTTTCCCTCTGTTCCCGTC
ACTGCTCTGGGCTCTCCCATGCATTCAAACGCTAGCGGCAGCGGCGCCACGAACTTCTCTCTGTTAAAGC
AAGCAGGAGATGTTGAAGAAAACCCCGGGCCTGCTTGCATGTATAACATGATGGAGACGGAGCTGAAGCC
GCCGGGCCCGCAGCAAGCTTCGGGGGGCGGCGGCGGAGGAGGCAACGCCACGGCGGCGGCGACCGGCGGC
AACCAGAAGAACAGCCCGGACCGCGTCAAGAGGCCCATGAACGCCTTCATGGTATGGTCCCGGGGGCAGC
GGCGTAAGATGGCCCAGGAGAACCCCAAGATGCACAACTCGGAGATCAGCAAGCGCCTGGGCGCGGAGTG
GAAACTTTTGTCCGAGACCGAGAAGCGGCCGTTCATCGACGAGGCCAAGCGGCTGCGCGCTCTGCACATG
AAGGAGCACCCGGATTATAAATACCGGCCGCGGCGGAAAACCAAGACGCTCATGAAGAAGGATAAGTACA
CGCTTCCCGGAGGCTTGCTGGCCCCCGGCGGGAACAGCATGGCGAGCGGGGTTGGGGTGGGCGCCGGCCT
GGGTGCGGGCGTGAACCAGCGCATGGACAGCTACGCGCACATGAACGGCTGGAGCAACGGCAGCTACAGC
ATGATGCAGGAGCAGCTGGGCTACCCGCAGCACCCGGGCCTCAACGCTCACGGCGCGGCACAGATGCAAC
CGATGCACCGCTACGACGTCAGCGCCCTGCAGTACAACTCCATGACCAGCTCGCAGACCTACATGAACGG
CTCGCCCACCTACAGCATGTCCTACTCGCAGCAGGGCACCCCCGGTATGGCGCTGGGCTCCATGGGCTCT
GTGGTCAAGTCCGAGGCCAGCTCCAGCCCCCCCGTGGTTACCTCTTCCTCCCACTCCAGGGCGCCCTGCC
AGGCCGGGGACCTCCGGGACATGATCAGCATGTACCTCCCCGGCGCCGAGGTGCCGGAGCCCGCTGCGCC
CAGTAGACTGCACATGGCCCAGCACTACCAGAGCGGCCCGGTGCCCGGCACGGCCATTAACGGCACACTG
CCCCTGTCGCACATGGCATGCGGCTCCGGCGAGGGCAGGGGAAGTCTTCTAACATGCGGGGACGTGGAGG
AAAATCCCGGCCCACTCGAGATGAGGCAGCCACCTGGCGAGTCTGACATGGCTGTCAGCGACGCTCTGCT
CCCGTCCTTCTCCACGTTCGCGTCCGGCCCGGCGGGAAGGGAGAAGACACTGCGTCCAGCAGGTGCCCCG
ACTAACCGTTGGCGTGAGGAACTCTCTCACATGAAGCGACTTCCCCCACTTCCCGGCCGCCCCTACGACC
TGGCGGCGACGGTGGCCACAGACCTGGAGAGTGGCGGAGCTGGTGCAGCTTGCAGCAGTAACAACCCGGC
CCTCCTAGCCCGGAGGGAGACCGAGGAGTTCAACGACCTCCTGGACCTAGACTTTATCCTTTCCAACTCG
CTAACCCACCAGGAATCGGTGGCCGCCACCGTGACCACCTCGGCGTCAGCTTCATCCTCGTCTTCCCCAG
CGAGCAGCGGCCCTGCCAGCGCGCCCTCCACCTGCAGCTTCAGCTATCCGATCCGGGCCGGGGGTGACCC
GGGCGTGGCTGCCAGCAACACAGGTGGAGGGCTCCTCTACAGCCGAGAATCTGCGCCACCTCCCACGGCC
CCCTTCAACCTGGCGGACATCAATGACGTGAGCCCCTCGGGCGGCTTCGTGGCTGAGCTCCTGCGGCCGG
AGTTGGACCCAGTATACATTCCGCCACAGCAGCCTCAGCCGCCAGGTGGCGGGCTGATGGGCAAGTTTGT
GCTGAAGGCGTCTCTGACCACCCCTGGCAGCGAGTACAGCAGCCCTTCGGTCATCAGTGTTAGCAAAGGA
AGCCCAGACGGCAGCCACCCCGTGGTAGTGGCGCCCTACAGCGGTGGCCCGCCGCGCATGTGCCCCAAGA
TTAAGCAAGAGGCGGTCCCGTCCTGCACGGTCAGCCGGTCCCTAGAGGCCCATTTGAGCGCTGGACCCCA
GCTCAGCAACGGCCACCGGCCCAACACACACGACTTCCCCCTGGGGCGGCAGCTCCCCACCAGGACTACC
CCTACACTGAGTCCCGAGGAACTGCTGAACAGCAGGGACTGTCACCCTGGCCTGCCTCTTCCCCCAGGAT
TCCATCCCCATCCGGGGCCCAACTACCCTCCTTTCCTGCCAGACCAGATGCAGTCACAAGTCCCCTCTCT
CCATTATCAAGAGCTCATGCCACCGGGTTCCTGCCTGCCAGAGGAGCCCAAGCCAAAGAGGGGAAGAAGG
TCGTGGCCCCGGAAAAGAACAGCCACCCACACTTGTGACTATGCAGGCTGTGGCAAAACCTATACCAAGA
GTTCTCATCTCAAGGCACACCTGCGAACTCACACAGGCGAGAAACCTTACCACTGTGACTGGGACGGCTG
TGGGTGGAAATTCGCCCGCTCCGATGAACTGACCAGGCACTACCGCAAACACACAGGGCACCGGCCCTTT
CAGTGCCAGAAGTGCGACAGGGCCTTTTCCAGGTCGGACCACCTTGCCTTACACATGAAGAGGCACTTTC
TCGAGGGCTCGGGCCAGTGTACTAATTATGCTCTCTTGAAATTGGCTGGAGATGTTGAGAGCAACCCAGG
TCCCGGCGCGCCACTGGATTTCCTTTGGGCGTTGGAAACCCCGCAGACAGCCACGACGATGCCCCTCAAC
GTGAACTTCACCAACAGGAACTATGACCTCGACTACGACTCCGTACAGCCCTATTTCATCTGCGACGAGG
AAGAGAATTTCTATCACCAGCAACAGCAGAGCGAGCTGCAGCCGCCCGCGCCCAGTGAGGATATCTGGAA
GAAATTCGAGCTGCTTCCCACCCCGCCCCTGTCCCCGAGCCGCCGCTCCGGGCTCTGCTCTCCATCCTAT
GTTGCGGTCGCTACGTCCTTCTCCCCAAGGGAAGACGATGACGGCGGCGGTGGCAACTTCTCCACCGCCG
ATCAGCTGGAGATGATGACCGAGTTACTTGGAGGAGACATGGTGAACCAGAGCTTCATCTGCGATCCTGA
CGACGAGACCTTCATCAAGAACATCATCATCCAGGACTGTATGTGGAGCGGTTTCTCAGCCGCTGCCAAG
CTGGTCTCGGAGAAGCTGGCCTCCTACCAGGCTGCGCGCAAAGACAGCACCAGCCTGAGCCCCGCCCGCG
GGCACAGCGTCTGCTCCACCTCCAGCCTGTACCTGCAGGACCTCACCGCCGCCGCGTCCGAGTGCATTGA
CCCCTCAGTGGTCTTTCCCTACCCGCTCAACGACAGCAGCTCGCCCAAATCCTGTACCTCGTCCGATTCC
ACGGCCTTCTCTCCTTCCTCGGACTCGCTGCTGTCCTCCGAGTCCTCCCCACGGGCCAGCCCTGAGCCCC
TAGTGCTGCATGAGGAGACACCGCCCACCACCAGCAGCGACTCTGAAGAAGAGCAAGAAGATGAGGAAGA
AATTGATGTGGTGTCTGTGGAGAAGAGGCAAACCCCTGCCAAGAGGTCGGAGTCGGGCTCATCTCCATCC
CGAGGCCACAGCAAACCTCCGCACAGCCCACTGGTCCTCAAGAGGTGCCACGTCTCCACTCACCAGCACA
ACTACGCCGCACCCCCCTCCACAAGGAAGGACTATCCAGCTGCCAAGAGGGCCAAGTTGGACAGTGGCAG
GGTCCTGAAGCAGATCAGCAACAACCGCAAGTGCTCCAGCCCCAGGTCCTCAGACACGGAGGAAAACGAC
AAGAGGCGGACACACAACGTCTTGGAACGTCAGAGGAGGAACGAGCTGAAGCGCAGCTTTTTTGCCCTGC
GTGACCAGATCCCTGAATTGGAAAACAACGAAAAGGCCCCCAAGGTAGTGATCCTCAAAAAAGCCACCGC
CTACATCCTGTCCATTCAAGCAGACGAGCACAAGCTCACCTCTGAAAAGGACTTATTGAGGAAACGACGA
GAACAGTTGAAACACAAACTCGAACAGCTTCGAAACTCTGGTGCATAAATCGATAGATCCTAATCAACCT
CTGGATTACAAAATTTGTGAAAGATTGACTGGTATTCTTAACTATGTTGCTCCTTTTACGCTATGTGGAT
ACGCTGCTTTAATGCCTTTGTATCATGCTATTGCTTCCCGTATGGCTTTCATTTTCTCCTCCTTGTATAA
ATCCTGGTTGCTGTCTCTTTATGAGGAGTTGTGGCCCGTTGTCAGGCAACGTGGCGTGGTGTGCACTGTG
TTTGCTGACGCAACCCCCACTGGTTGGGGCATTGCCACCACCTGTCAGCTCCTTTCCGGGACTTTCGCTT
TCCCCCTCCCTATTGCCACGGCGGAACTCATCGCCGCCTGCCTTGCCCGCTGCTGGACAGGGGCTCGGCT
GTTGGGCACTGACAATTCCGTGGTGTTGTCGGGGAAATCATCGTCCTTTCCTTGGCTGCTCGCCTGTGTT
GCCACCTGGATTCTGCGCGGGACGTCCTTCTGCTACGTCCCTTCGGCCCTCAATCCAGCGGACCTTCCTT
CCCGCGGCCTGCTGCCGGCTCTGCGGCCTCTTCCGCGTCTTCGCCTTCGCCCTCAGACGAGTCGGATCTC
CCTTTGGGCCGCCTCCCCGCCTGGTACCTTTAAGACCAATGACTTACAAGGCAGCTGTAGATCTTAGCCA
CTTTTTAAAAGAAAAGGGGGGACTGGAAGGGCTAATTCACTCCCAACGAAGACAAGATCACCTGCAGGAC
AGGCGCGCCCTGCTTTTTGCTTGTACTGGGTCTCTCTGGTTAGACCAGATCTGAGCCTGGGAGCTCTCTG
GCTAACTAGGGAACCCACTGCTTAAGCCTCAATAAAGCTTGCCTTGAGTGCTTCAAGTAGTGTGTGCCCG
TCTGTTGTGTGACTCTGGTAACTAGAGATCCCTCAGACCCTTTTAGTCAGTGTGGAAAATCTCTAGCACC
CGGGCGATTAAGGAAAGGGCTAGATCATTCTTGAAGACGAAAGGGCCTCGTGATACGCCTATTTTTATAG
GTTAATGTCATGATAATAATGGTTTCTTAGACGTCAGGTGGCACTTTTCGGGGAAATGTGCGCGGAACCC
CTATTTGTTTATTTTTCTAAATACATTCAAATATGTATCCGCTCATGAGACAATAACCCTGATAAATGCT
TCAATAATATTGAAAAAGGAAGAGTATGAGTATTCAACATTTCCGTGTCGCCCTTATTCCCTTTTTTGCG
GCATTTTGCCTTCCTGTTTTTGCTCACCCAGAAACGCTGGTGAAAGTAAAAGATGCTGAAGATCAGTTGG
GTGCACGAGTGGGTTACATCGAACTGGATCTCAACAGCGGTAAGATCCTTGAGAGTTTTCGCCCCGAAGA
ACGTTTTCCAATGATGAGCACTTTTAAAGTTCTGCTATGTGGCGCGGTATTATCCCGTGTTGACGCCGGG
CAAGAGCAACTCGGTCGCCGCATACACTATTCTCAGAATGACTTGGTTGAGTACTCACCAGTCACAGAAA
AGCATCTTACGGATGGCATGACAGTAAGAGAATTATGCAGTGCTGCCATAACCATGAGTGATAACACTGC
GGCCAACTTACTTCTGACAACGATCGGAGGACCGAAGGAGCTAACCGCTTTTTTGCACAACATGGGGGAT
CATGTAACTCGCCTTGATCGTTGGGAACCGGAGCTGAATGAAGCCATACCAAACGACGAGCGTGACACCA
CGATGCCTGTAGCAATGGCAACAACGTTGCGCAAACTATTAACTGGCGAACTACTTACTCTAGCTTCCCG
GCAACAATTAATAGACTGGATGGAGGCGGATAAAGTTGCAGGACCACTTCTGCGCTCGGCCCTTCCGGCT
GGCTGGTTTATTGCTGATAAATCTGGAGCCGGTGAGCGTGGGTCTCGCGGTATCATTGCAGCACTGGGGC
CAGATGGTAAGCCCTCCCGTATCGTAGTTATCTACACGACGGGGAGTCAGGCAACTATGGATGAACGAAA
TAGACAGATCGCTGAGATAGGTGCCTCACTGATTAAGCATTGGTAACTGTCAGACCAAGTTTACTCATAT
ATACTTTAGATTGATTTAAAACTTCATTTTTAATTTAAAAGGATCTAGGTGAAGATCCTTTTTGATAATC
TCATGACCAAAATCCCTTAACGTGAGTTTTCGTTCCACTGAGCGTCAGACCCCGTAGAAAAGATCAAAGG
ATCTTCTTGAGATCCTTTTTTTCTGCGCGTAATCTGCTGCTTGCAAACAAAAAAACCACCGCTACCAGCG
GTGGTTTGTTTGCCGGATCAAGAGCTACCAACTCTTTTTCCGAAGGTAACTGGCTTCAGCAGAGCGCAGA
TACCAAATACTGTTCTTCTAGTGTAGCCGTAGTTAGGCCACCACTTCAAGAACTCTGTAGCACCGCCTAC
ATACCTCGCTCTGCTAATCCTGTTACCAGTGGCTGCTGCCAGTGGCGATAAGTCGTGTCTTACCGGGTTG
GACTCAAGACGATAGTTACCGGATAAGGCGCAGCGGTCGGGCTGAACGGGGGGTTCGTGCACACAGCCCA
GCTTGGAGCGAACGACCTACACCGAACTGAGATACCTACAGCGTGAGCTATGAGAAAGCGCCACGCTTCC
CGAAGGGAGAAAGGCGGACAGGTATCCGGTAAGCGGCAGGGTCGGAACAGGAGAGCGCACGAGGGAGCTT
CCAGGGGGAAACGCCTGGTATCTTTATAGTCCTGTCGGGTTTCGCCACCTCTGACTTGAGCGTCGATTTT
TGTGATGCTCGTCAGGGGGGCGGAGCCTATGGAAAAACGCCAGCAACGCGGCCTTTTTACGGTTCCTGGC
CTTTTGCTGGCCTTTTGCTCACATGTTCTTTCCTGCGTTATCCCCTGATTCTGTGGATAACCGTATTACC
GCCTTTGAGTGAGCTGATACCGCTCGCCGCAGCCGAACGACCGAGCGCAGCGAGTCAGTGAGCGAGGAAG
CGGAAGAGCGCCCAATACGCAAACCGCCTCTCCCCGCGCGTTGGCCGATTCATTAATGCAGCAAGCTCAT
GGCTGACTAATTTTTTTTATTTATGCAGAGGCCGAGGCCGCCTCGGCCTCTGAGCTATTCCAGAAGTAGT
GAGGAGGCTTTTTTGGAGGCCTAGGCTTTTGCAAAAAGCTCCCCGTGGCACGACAGGTTTCCCGACTGGA
AAGCGGGCAGTGAGCGCAACGCAATTAATGTGAGTTAGCTCACTCATTAGGCACCCCAGGCTTTACACTT
TATGCTTCCGGCTCGTATGTTGTGTGGAATTGTGAGCGGATAACAATTTCACACAGGAAACAGCTATGAC
ATGATTACGAATTTCACAAATAAAGCATTTTTTTCACTGCATTCTAGTTGTGGTTTGTCCAAACTCATCA
ATGTATCTTATCATGTCTGGATCAACTGGATAACTCAAGCTAACCAAAATCATCCCAAACTTCCCACCCC
ATACCCTATTACCACTGCCAATTACCTGTGGTTTCATTTACTCTAAACCTGTGATTCCTCTGAATTATTT
TCATTTTAAAGAAATTGTATTTGTTAAATATGTACTACAAACTTAGTAGT
